Addgene plasmid #21717: pBAD-mNectarine
Purpose: Bacterial expression of pH-sensitive monomeric mNectarine red fluorescent protein
Depositing lab: Robert Campbell. Depositing organization: University of Alberta. Publication: Red fluorescent protein pH biosensor to detect concentrative nucleoside transport. Johnson DE, Ai HW, Wong P, Young JD, Campbell RE, Casey J. J Biol Chem. 2009 Jul 31;284(31):20499-511. doi: 10.1074/jbc.M109.019042. PubMed 19494110.
Backbone
  Vector backbone: pBad/His B
  Backbone manufacturer: Invitrogen
  Backbone size w/o insert (bp): 4100
  Vector type: Bacterial Expression
Growth in bacteria
  Bacterial resistance: Ampicillin, 100 μg/mL
  Growth temperature: 37°C
  Growth strain: DH5alpha
  Copy number: Low Copy
Gene/Insert
  Gene/Insert name: mNectarine fluorescent proteins (alt name: Synthetic construct fluorescent protein mNectarine gene)
  Species: evolved fluorescent protein
  Insert size (bp): 720
  Mutation: The fluorescent protein was inserted between XhoI and EcoR1 of pBad/His B. There is an extra 'C' after XhoI to avoid the frameshift.
  GenBank ID: FJ439505
  Tag / fusion protein: His (N terminal on backbone)
  Cloning method: Restriction Enzyme; 5′ cloning site XhoI (not destroyed); 3′ cloning site EcoRI (not destroyed)
  Sequencing primers: 5′ ATGCCATAGCATTTTTATCC; 3′ GATTTAATCTGTATCAGG
Terms and licenses: Academic/Nonprofit Terms; Industry Terms: Not Available to Industry
How to cite: pBAD-mNectarine was a gift from Robert Campbell (Addgene plasmid # 21717 ; http://n2t.net/addgene:21717 ; RRID:Addgene_21717)
