[The description below was written by a language model from this plasmid's Addgene catalogue record, the feature table of its GenBank file and pLannotate feature annotations shown in this document.]
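Description:
pBAD-mNectarine is a bacterial expression plasmid built on the commercial pBAD/His B backbone and used to produce the monomeric red fluorescent protein mNectarine in E. coli. The full sequence record is about 4.8 kb. The plasmid is maintained through a ColE1/pBR322-type origin with the adjacent bom region. Only a fragment of rop is annotated, and the catalogue lists the plasmid as low copy. Selection is by ampicillin, via the β-lactamase gene and its own promoter.

The roughly 720 bp mNectarine coding sequence, an evolved protein derived from DsRed and mTangerine, was cloned between the XhoI and EcoRI sites of the polylinker, with one extra base added after XhoI to keep the reading frame. Expression is driven by the araBAD promoter. The divergently transcribed araC gene on the same plasmid encodes the regulator that makes transcription inducible with L-arabinose. The backbone adds an N-terminal leader made up of a 6xHis affinity tag (annotated in the generated table as a capTEV fragment), the T7 gene 10 leader that aids translation, and the Xpress epitope with its enterokinase cleavage site, so the fusion can be purified on metal-affinity resin, detected, and cleaved from its tags. The rrnB T1 and T2 terminators lie downstream of the insert.

The held GenBank record covers only a 722 bp stretch spanning the tag region and part of the insert, and it is consistent with the full annotation. Because mNectarine fluorescence is pH-sensitive, the plasmid serves as a source of recombinant protein for characterisation and pH biosensor work. The associated study used the protein to detect concentrative nucleoside transport.
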