Features (pLannotate 1.2.2; 14 found; start..end, strand, type, name):
    117..977     -  CDS            AmpR: β-lactamase; bla; confers resistance to ampicillin, carbenicillin, and related antibiotics
    978..1069    -  promoter       AmpR promoter: bla
   1088..1115    -  terminator     rrnB T2 terminator: transcription terminator T2 from the E. coli rrnB gene
   1207..1293    -  terminator     rrnB T1 terminator: Escherichia coli rrnB; transcription terminator T1 from the E. coli rrnB gene
   1295..1410    -  ncRNA          5S rRNA: Accession: RF00001 - 5S ribosomal RNA
   1509..2219    -  CDS            mNectarine: pH-sensitive monomeric red fluorescent protein derived from DsRed and mTangerine (Johnson et al., 2009) mammalian codon-optimized
   2235..2258    -  CDS            Xpress™ tag: Xpress™ epitope tag, including an enterokinase recognition and cleavage site
   2262..2294    -  CDS            T7 tag (gene 10 leader): leader peptide from bacteriophage T7 gene 10 promotes efficient translation in E. coli
   2295..2315    -  CDS            capTEV™ (fragment): composite tag for in vivo biotinylation, TEV protease cleavage, and 6xHis tagging
   2361..2645    -  promoter       araBAD promoter: araBAD; promoter of the L-arabinose operon of E. coli; the araC regulatory gene is transcribed in the opposite direction (Guzman et al., 1995)
   2672..3550    +  CDS            araC: L-arabinose regulatory protein; araC
   3672..3712    +  CDS            rop (fragment): Rop protein, which maintains plasmids at low copy number; rop
   3814..3954    +  misc_feature   bom: basis of mobility region from pBR322
   4140..4728    -  rep_origin     ori: high-copy-number ColE1/pMB1/pBR322/pUC origin of replication
>Addgene plasmid #21717 | pBAD-mNectarine | addgene full sequence | sequence record 424652 | Addgene NGS Result
CGTTAAGGGATTTTGGTCATGAGATTATCAAAAAGGATCTTCACCTAGATCCTTTTAAATTAAAAATGAA
GTTTTAAATCAATCTAAAGTATATATGAGTAAACTTGGTCTGACAGTTACCAATGCTTAATCAGTGAGGC
ACCTATCTCAGCGATCTGTCTATTTCGTTCATCCATAGTTGCCTGACTCCCCGTCGTGTAGATAACTACG
ATACGGGAGGGCTTACCATCTGGCCCCAGTGCTGCAATGATACCGCGAGACCCACGCTCACCGGCTCCAG
ATTTATCAGCAATAAACCAGCCAGCCGGAAGGGCCGAGCGCAGAAGTGGTCCTGCAACTTTATCCGCCTC
CATCCAGTCTATTAATTGTTGCCGGGAAGCTAGAGTAAGTAGTTCGCCAGTTAATAGTTTGCGCAACGTT
GTTGCCATTGCTACAGGCATCGTGGTGTCACGCTCGTCGTTTGGTATGGCTTCATTCAGCTCCGGTTCCC
AACGATCAAGGCGAGTTACATGATCCCCCATGTTGTGCAAAAAAGCGGTTAGCTCCTTCGGTCCTCCGAT
CGTTGTCAGAAGTAAGTTGGCCGCAGTGTTATCACTCATGGTTATGGCAGCACTGCATAATTCTCTTACT
GTCATGCCATCCGTAAGATGCTTTTCTGTGACTGGTGAGTACTCAACCAAGTCATTCTGAGAATAGTGTA
TGCGGCGACCGAGTTGCTCTTGCCCGGCGTCAACACGGGATAATACCGCGCCACATAGCAGAACTTTAAA
AGTGCTCATCATTGGAAAACGTTCTTCGGGGCGAAAACTCTCAAGGATCTTACCGCTGTTGAGATCCAGT
TCGATGTAACCCACTCGTGCACCCAACTGATCTTCAGCATCTTTTACTTTCACCAGCGTTTCTGGGTGAG
CAAAAACAGGAAGGCAAAATGCCGCAAAAAAGGGAATAAGGGCGACACGGAAATGTTGAATACTCATACT
CTTCCTTTTTCAATATTATTGAAGCATTTATCAGGGTTATTGTCTCATGAGCGGATACATATTTGAATGT
ATTTAGAAAAATAAACAAAAGAGTTTGTAGAAACGCAAAAAGGCCATCCGTCAGGATGGCCTTCTGCTTA
ATTTGATGCCTGGCAGTTTATGGCGGGCGTCCTGCCCGCCACCCTCCGGGCCGTTGCTTCGCAACGTTCA
AATCCGCTCCCGGCGGATTTGTCCTACTCAGGAGAGCGTTCACCGACAAACAACAGATAAAACGAAAGGC
CCAGTCTTTCGACTGAGCCTTTCGTTTTATTTGATGCCTGGCAGTTCCCTACTCTCGCATGGGGAGACCC
CACACTACCATCGGCGCTACGGCGTTTCACTTCTGAGTTCGGCATGGGGTCAGGTGGGACCACCGCGCTA
CTGCCGCCAGGCAAATTCTGTTTTATCAGACCGCTTCTGCGTTCTGATTTAATCTGTATCAGGCTGAAAA
TCTTCTCTCATCCGCCAAAACAGCCAAGCTTCGAATTCTTACTTGTACAGCTCGTCCATGCCGCCGGTGG
AGTGGCGGCCCTCAGCGCGTTCGTACAGTTCCACGATGGTGTAGTCCTCGTTGTGGGAAAGGATGTCCAA
CTTGATGTCGACGTTGTAGGCGCCGGGCAGCTGCACGGGCTTCTTGGCCTTGTAGGTGGTCTTGACCTCA
GCGTCGTAGTGGCCGCCGTCCTTCAGCTTCAGCCTCTGCATGATCTCGCCCTTCAGGGCGCCGTCCTCGG
GGTGCATCCGCTCAGTGGAGGCCTCCCAGCCCACGGTACGACACTGCATTACGGGGCCGTCGGAGGGGAA
GTTAGTGCCGCGCAGCTTCACCTTGTAGATGAACTCGCCGTCCTGCAGGGAGGAGTCCTGGGTCACGGTC
ACCACGCCGCCGTCCTCGAAGTTCATCACGCGCTCCCAATTGAGGCCCTCGGGGAAGGACAGCTTCAAGT
AGTCGGGGATGTCGGCGGGGTGCTTCACATAGGCCTTGGAGCCGTAGCAGAACTGAGGGGACAGGATGTC
CCAGGCGAAGGGCAGGGGGCCACCCTTGGTCACCTTCAGCTTGGCGGTCTGGGTGCCCTCGTAGGGGCGG
CCCTCGCCCTCACCCTCGATCTCGAACTCGTGGCCGTTCACGGAGCCCTCCATGTGCACCTTGAAGCGCA
TGAACTCCTTGATGATGGCCATGTTATCCTCCTCGCCCTTGCTCACCATGCTCGAGCTCGGATCCTTATC
GTCATCGTCGTACAGATCCCGACCCATTTGCTGTCCACCAGTCATGCTAGCCATACCATGATGATGATGA
TGATGAGAACCCCCCATGGTTAATTCCTCCTGTTAGCCCAAAAAACGGGTATGGAGAAACAGTAGAGAGT
TGCGATAAAAAGCGTCAGGTAGGATCCGCTAATCTTATGGATAAAAATGCTATGGCATAGCAAAGTGTGA
CGCCGTGCAAATAATCAATGTGGACTTTTCTGCCGTGATTATAGACACTTTTGTTACGCGTTTTTGTCAT
GGCTTTGGTCCCGCTTTGTTACAGAATGCTTTTAATAAGCGGGGTTACCGGTTTGGTTAGCGAGAAGAGC
CAGTAAAAGACGCAGTGACGGCAATGTCTGATGCAATATGGACAATTGGTTTCTTCTCTGAATGGCGGGA
GTATGAAAAGTATGGCTGAAGCGCAAAATGATCCCCTGCTGCCGGGATACTCGTTTAATGCCCATCTGGT
GGCGGGTTTAACGCCGATTGAGGCCAACGGTTATCTCGATTTTTTTATCGACCGACCGCTGGGAATGAAA
GGTTATATTCTCAATCTCACCATTCGCGGTCAGGGGGTGGTGAAAAATCAGGGACGAGAATTTGTTTGCC
GACCGGGTGATATTTTGCTGTTCCCGCCAGGAGAGATTCATCACTACGGTCGTCATCCGGAGGCTCGCGA
ATGGTATCACCAGTGGGTTTACTTTCGTCCGCGCGCCTACTGGCATGAATGGCTTAACTGGCCGTCAATA
TTTGCCAATACGGGGTTCTTTCGCCCGGATGAAGCGCACCAGCCGCATTTCAGCGACCTGTTTGGGCAAA
TCATTAACGCCGGGCAAGGGGAAGGGCGCTATTCGGAGCTGCTGGCGATAAATCTGCTTGAGCAATTGTT
ACTGCGGCGCATGGAAGCGATTAACGAGTCGCTCCATCCACCGATGGATAATCGGGTACGCGAGGCTTGT
CAGTACATCAGCGATCACCTGGCAGACAGCAATTTTGATATCGCCAGCGTCGCACAGCATGTTTGCTTGT
CGCCGTCGCGTCTGTCACATCTTTTCCGCCAGCAGTTAGGGATTAGCGTCTTAAGCTGGCGCGAGGACCA
ACGTATCAGCCAGGCGAAGCTGCTTTTGAGCACCACCCGGATGCCTATCGCCACCGTCGGTCGCAATGTT
GGTTTTGACGATCAACTCTATTTCTCGCGGGTATTTAAAAAATGCACCGGGGCCAGCCCGAGCGAGTTCC
GTGCCGGTTGTGAAGAAAAAGTGAATGATGTAGCCGTCAAGTTGTCATAATTGGTAACGAATCAGACAAT
TGACGGCTTGACGGAGTAGCATAGGGTTTGCAGAATCCCTGCTTCGTCCATTTGACAGGCACATTATGCA
TGCCGCTTCGCCTTCGCGCGCGAATTGATCTGCTGCCTCGCGCGTTTCGGTGATGACGGTGAAAACCTCT
GACACATGCAGCTCCCGGAGACGGTCACAGCTTGTCTGTAAGCGGATGCCGGGAGCAGACAAGCCCGTCA
GGGCGCGTCAGCGGGTGTTGGCGGGTGTCGGGGCGCAGCCATGACCCAGTCACGTAGCGATAGCGGAGTG
TATACTGGCTTAACTATGCGGCATCAGAGCAGATTGTACTGAGAGTGCACCATATGCGGTGTGAAATACC
GCACAGATGCGTAAGGAGAAAATACCGCATCAGGCGCTCTTCCGCTTCCTCGCTCACTGACTCGCTGCGC
TCGGTCGTTCGGCTGCGGCGAGCGGTATCAGCTCACTCAAAGGCGGTAATACGGTTATCCACAGAATCAG
GGGATAACGCAGGAAAGAACATGTGAGCAAAAGGCCAGCAAAAGGCCAGGAACCGTAAAAAGGCCGCGTT
GCTGGCGTTTTTCCATAGGCTCCGCCCCCCTGACGAGCATCACAAAAATCGACGCTCAAGTCAGAGGTGG
CGAAACCCGACAGGACTATAAAGATACCAGGCGTTTCCCCCTGGAAGCTCCCTCGTGCGCTCTCCTGTTC
CGACCCTGCCGCTTACCGGATACCTGTCCGCCTTTCTCCCTTCGGGAAGCGTGGCGCTTTCTCATAGCTC
ACGCTGTAGGTATCTCAGTTCGGTGTAGGTCGTTCGCTCCAAGCTGGGCTGTGTGCACGAACCCCCCGTT
CAGCCCGACCGCTGCGCCTTATCCGGTAACTATCGTCTTGAGTCCAACCCGGTAAGACACGACTTATCGC
CACTGGCAGCAGCCACTGGTAACAGGATTAGCAGAGCGAGGTATGTAGGCGGTGCTACAGAGTTCTTGAA
GTGGTGGCCTAACTACGGCTACACTAGAAGGACAGTATTTGGTATCTGCGCTCTGCTGAAGCCAGTTACC
TTCGGAAAAAGAGTTGGTAGCTCTTGATCCGGCAAACAAACCACCGCTGGTAGCGGTGGTTTTTTTGTTT
GCAAGCAGCAGATTACGCGCAGAAAAAAAGGATCTCAAGAAGATCCTTTGATCTTTTCTACGGGGTCTGA
CGCTCAGTGGAACGAAAACTCA
