LOCUS       Exported 722 bp ds-DNA linear SYN 22-MAY-2021
DEFINITION  Bacterial expression of pH-sensitive monomeric mNectarine red
            fluorescent protein.
ACCESSION   .
VERSION     .
KEYWORDS    pBAD-mNectarine
SOURCE      synthetic DNA construct
  ORGANISM  synthetic DNA construct
REFERENCE   1 (bases 1 to 722)
  AUTHORS   Johnson DE, Ai HW, Wong P, Young JD, Campbell RE, Casey J
  TITLE     Red fluorescent protein pH biosensor to detect concentrative
            nucleoside transport.
  JOURNAL   J Biol Chem. 2009 Jun 3. ():.
  PUBMED    19494110
REFERENCE   2 (bases 1 to 722)
  AUTHORS   .
  TITLE     Direct Submission
  JOURNAL   Exported May 22, 2021 from SnapGene Server 1.1.58
            http://www.snapgene.com
FEATURES             Location/Qualifiers
     source          1..722
                     /organism="synthetic DNA construct"
                     /mol_type="other DNA"
     CDS             85..102
                     /codon_start=1
                     /product="6xHis affinity tag"
                     /label=6xHis
                     /translation="HHHHHH"
     CDS             106..138
                     /codon_start=1
                     /product="leader peptide from bacteriophage T7 gene 10"
                     /label=T7 tag (gene 10 leader)
                     /note="promotes efficient translation in E. coli"
                     /translation="MASMTGGQQMG"
     CDS             142..165
                     /codon_start=1
                     /product="Xpress(TM) epitope tag, including an enterokinase
                     recognition and cleavage site"
                     /label=Xpress(TM) tag
                     /translation="DLYDDDDK"
     primer_bind     complement(326..344)
                     /label=mCherry-R
                     /note="mCherry, reverse primer"
ORIGIN
        1 cctgacgctt tttatcgcaa ctctctactg tttctccata cccgtttttt gggctaacag
       61 gaggaattaa ccatgggggg ttctcatcat catcatcatc atggtatggc tagcatgact
      121 ggtggacagc aaatgggtcg ggatctgtac gacgatgacg ataaggatcc gagctcgagc
      181 atggtgagca agggcgagga ggataacatg gccatcatca aggagttcat gcgcttcaag
      241 gtgcacatgg agggctccgt gaacggccac gagttcgaga tcgagggtga gggcgagggc
      301 cgcccctacg agggcaccca gaccgccaag ctgaaggtga ccaagggtgg ccccctgccc
      361 ttcgcctggg acatcctgtc ccctcagttc tgctacggct ccaaggccta tgtgaagcac
      421 cccgccgaca tccccgacta cttgaagctg tccttccccg agggcctcaa ttgggagcgc
      481 gtgatgaact tcgaggacgg cggcgtggtg accgtgaccc aggactcctc cctgcaggac
      541 ggcgagttca tctacaaggt gaagctgcgc ggcactaact tcccctccga cggccccgta
      601 atgcagtgtc gtaccgtggg ctgggaggcc tccactgagc ggatgcaccc cgaggacggc
      661 gccctgaagg gcgagatcat gcagaggctg aagctgaagg gacggcggcc actacgacgc
      721 tg
//
