>Addgene plasmid #21717 | pBAD-mNectarine | analyzer sequence | sequence record 9969
ATGGTGAGCAAGGGCGAGGAGGATAACATGGCCATCATCAAGGAGTTCATGCGCTTCAAGGTGCACATGG
AGGGCTCCGTGAACGGCCACGAGTTCGAGATCGAGGGTGAGGGCGAGGGCCGCCCCTACGAGGGCACCCA
GACCGCCAAGCTGAAGGTGACCAAGGGTGGCCCCCTGCCCTTCGCCTGGGACATCCTGTCCCCTCAGTTC
TGCTACGGCTCCAAGGCCTATGTGAAGCACCCCGCCGACATCCCCGACTACTTGAAGCTGTCCTTCCCCG
AGGGCCTCAATTGGGAGCGCGTGATGAACTTCGAGGACGGCGGCGTGGTGACCGTGACCCAGGACTCCTC
CCTGCAGGACGGCGAGTTCATCTACAAGGTGAAGCTGCGCGGCACTAACTTCCCCTCCGACGGCCCCGTA
ATGCAGTGTCGTACCGTGGGCTGGGAGGCCTCCACTGAGCGGATGCACCCCGAGGACGGCGCCCTGAAGG
GCGAGATCATGCAGAGGCTGAAGCTGAAGGACGGCGGCCACTACGACGCTGAGGTCAAGACCACCTACAA
GGCCAAGAAGCCCGTGCAGCTGCCCGGCGCCTACAACGTCGACATCAAGTTGGACATCCTTTCCCACAAC
GAGGACTACACCATCGTGGAACTGTACGAACGCGCTGAGGGCCGCCACTCCACCGGCGGCATGGACGAGC
TGTACAAGTAA
